Addgene plasmid #21512: pJA252
Depositing lab: Julie Ahringer. Depositing organization: University of Cambridge. Publication: MosSCI and gateway compatible plasmid toolkit for constitutive and inducible expression of transgenes in the C. elegans germline. Zeiser E, Frokjaer-Jensen C, Jorgensen E, Ahringer J. PLoS One. 2011;6(5):e20082. Epub 2011 May 26. 10.1371/journal.pone.0020082 PubMed 21637852.
Backbone
  Vector backbone: pDONR P4-P1R
  Backbone manufacturer: Invitrogen
  Backbone size w/o insert (bp): 2643
  Vector type: MultiSite Gateway
Growth in bacteria
  Bacterial resistance: Kanamycin, 50 μg/mL
  Growth temperature: 37°C
  Growth strain: DH5alpha
  Growth instructions: DH5a
  Copy number: Unknown
Gene/Insert
  Gene/Insert name: pmex-5 (w/o ATG)
  Species: C. elegans (nematode)
  Insert size (bp): 489
  Cloning method: Gateway Cloning; 5′ cloning site attP4 (destroyed during cloning); 3′ cloning site attP1R (destroyed during cloning)
  Sequencing primers: 5′ M13F; 3′ M13R/ T7
Terms and licenses: Academic/Nonprofit Terms; Industry Terms: Not Available to Industry
How to cite: pJA252 was a gift from Julie Ahringer (Addgene plasmid # 21512 ; http://n2t.net/addgene:21512 ; RRID:Addgene_21512)
