[The description below was written by a language model from this plasmid's Addgene catalogue record, the feature table of its GenBank file and pLannotate feature annotations shown in this document.]
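Description:
pJA252 is a MultiSite Gateway entry clone built in the pDONR P4-P1R donor backbone and carrying the C. elegans mex-5 promoter as a 489 bp insert that lacks a start codon ("w/o ATG"). It was made by a BP recombination, which destroyed the original attP4 and attP1R sites. In the full-length annotation (3,132 nt) the promoter lies in the unannotated interval between an attB4 core with adjoining attL-type sequence on the 5′ side and an attR1 site on the 3′ side. This is the attL4/attR1 arrangement expected of a first-position (promoter slot) entry clone. The automated "attL1 (fragment)" label probably reflects the similarity among attL variants.

The plasmid replicates in E. coli from a high-copy ColE1/pUC-type origin and is selected with kanamycin through the aph(3')-Ia KanR gene. The rrnB T1 and T2 terminators sit upstream of the recombination cassette, where they insulate it from read-through transcription. A T7 promoter lies downstream and serves, along with the M13 sites, as a sequencing primer site. The short lacI and lacZα fragments are backbone remnants with no evident function.

The plasmid belongs to a toolkit of MosSCI- and Gateway-compatible plasmids for constitutive and inducible transgene expression in the C. elegans germline. In use, it would be combined in an LR reaction with a coding-sequence entry clone, which must supply its own ATG, a 3′ UTR entry clone and a destination vector. The separate GenBank record covers only a 754 bp stretch, in the reverse orientation, that spans the attR1 and attB4 sites and the promoter between them.
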