Features (pLannotate 1.2.2; 10 found; start..end, strand, type, name):
    121..213     +  CDS            lacI (fragment): lac repressor; lacI; The lac repressor binds to the lac operator to inhibit transcription in E. coli. This inhibition can be relieved by adding lactose or isopropyl-β-D-thiogalactopyranoside (IPTG).
    268..295     -  terminator     rrnB T2 terminator: transcription terminator T2 from the E. coli rrnB gene
    427..470     +  terminator     rrnB T1 terminator: Escherichia coli rrnB; transcription terminator T1 from the E. coli rrnB gene
    517..553     -  CDS            lacZα (fragment): LacZα fragment of β-galactosidase; lacZ fragment
    592..677     +  protein_bind   attL1 (fragment): mutant version of attL; recombination site for the Gateway® LR reaction LR Clonase™
    668..688     +  protein_bind   attB4: mutant version of attB; core recombination site for the Gateway® BP reaction BP Clonase™
   1178..1301    +  protein_bind   attR1: mutant version of attR; recombination site for the Gateway® LR reaction LR Clonase™
   1374..1392    -  promoter       T7 promoter: promoter for bacteriophage T7 RNA polymerase
   1526..2335    +  CDS            KanR: aminoglycoside phosphotransferase; aph(3')-Ia; confers resistance to kanamycin in bacteria or G418 (Geneticin®) in eukaryotes
   2482..3070    +  rep_origin     ori: high-copy-number ColE1/pMB1/pBR322/pUC origin of replication
>Addgene plasmid #21512 | pJA252 | depositor full sequence | sequence record 9911 | Author sequence
CTTTCCTGCGTTATCCCCTGATTCTGTGGATAACCGTATTACCGCCTTTGAGTGAGCTGATACCGCTCGC
CGCAGCCGAACGACCGAGCGCAGCGAGTCAGTGAGCGAGGAAGCGGAAGAGCGCCCAATACGCAAACCGC
CTCTCCCCGCGCGTTGGCCGATTCATTAATGCAGCTGGCACGACAGGTTTCCCGACTGGAAAGCGGGCAG
TGAGCGCAACGCAATTAATACGCGTACCGCTAGCCAGGAAGAGTTTGTAGAAACGCAAAAAGGCCATCCG
TCAGGATGGCCTTCTGCTTAGTTTGATGCCTGGCAGTTTATGGCGGGCGTCCTGCCCGCCACCCTCCGGG
CCGTTGCTTCACAACGTTCAAATCCGCTCCCGGCGGATTTGTCCTACTCAGGAGAGCGTTCACCGACAAA
CAACAGATAAAACGAAAGGCCCAGTCTTCCGACTGAGCCTTTCGTTTTATTTGATGCCTGGCAGTTCCCT
ACTCTCGCGTTAACGCTAGCATGGATGTTTTCCCAGTCACGACGTTGTAAAACGACGGCCAGTCTTAAGC
TCGGGCCCGCGTTAACGCTACCATGGAGCTCCAAATAATGATTTTATTTTGACTGATAGTGACCTGTTCG
TTGCAACAAATTGATAAGCAATGCTTTTTTATAATGCCAACTTTGTATAGAAAAGTTGAAATATCAGTTT
TTAAAAAATTAAACCATAAAACAAATAATATAACCCAATTTTTACATCAAACCACAAGAAAAAAATACAT
TTGGGCCCACGGATAAAGAAATTAAAAAAATACATTTTTTAAAGGCGCACCGAATTAAAATTCATTTGGG
TCTTACCGCGTATACCGTACTCCGTTTGTTTGATCATTTTTGTCAGCGCTGGCGGTTGTTTTTTCATTTC
ATTTCTGCTTCAAAGACGTTTTCTCGAATAATTTTTCGTTTATTCTCTTTTTTAAAATTAATTTCTAGCC
GTAAATGTTATAAATTCACCCATTTAACGCAAATTTCATGGTAATCTCATGGAAAAATGCAGTTTCTTTG
TTAAAGAAAGCTTAAATAGCAAAAATTCCCCGACTTTCCCCAAAATCCTGCTCGATTTTCCGTTTTCTCA
TTGTATTCTCTCTTAATTAATTTTATCGATAATCAATTGAATGTTTCAGACAGAGAGCAAGTTTGTACAA
AAAAGTTGAACGAGAAACGTAAAATGATATAAATATCAATATATTAAATTAGATTTTGCATAAAAAACAG
ACTACATAATACTGTAAAACACAACATATGCAGTCACTATGAATCAACTACTTAGATGGTATTAGTGACC
TGTAGAATTCGAGCTCTAGAGCTGCAGGGCGGCCGCGATATCCCCTATAGTGAGTCGTATTACATGGTCA
TAGCTGTTTCCTGGCAGCTCTGGCCCGTGTCTCAAAATCTCTGATGTTACATTGCACAAGATAAAAATAT
ATCATCATGAACAATAAAACTGTCTGCTTACATAAACAGTAATACAAGGGGTGTTATGAGCCATATTCAA
CGGGAAACGTCGAGGCCGCGATTAAATTCCAACATGGATGCTGATTTATATGGGTATAAATGGGCTCGCG
ATAATGTCGGGCAATCAGGTGCGACAATCTATCGCTTGTATGGGAAGCCCGATGCGCCAGAGTTGTTTCT
GAAACATGGCAAAGGTAGCGTTGCCAATGATGTTACAGATGAGATGGTCAGACTAAACTGGCTGACGGAA
TTTATGCCTCTTCCGACCATCAAGCATTTTATCCGTACTCCTGATGATGCATGGTTACTCACCACTGCGA
TCCCCGGAAAAACAGCATTCCAGGTATTAGAAGAATATCCTGATTCAGGTGAAAATATTGTTGATGCGCT
GGCAGTGTTCCTGCGCCGGTTGCATTCGATTCCTGTTTGTAATTGTCCTTTTAACAGCGATCGCGTATTT
CGTCTCGCTCAGGCGCAATCACGAATGAATAACGGTTTGGTTGATGCGAGTGATTTTGATGACGAGCGTA
ATGGCTGGCCTGTTGAACAAGTCTGGAAAGAAATGCATAAACTTTTGCCATTCTCACCGGATTCAGTCGT
CACTCATGGTGATTTCTCACTTGATAACCTTATTTTTGACGAGGGGAAATTAATAGGTTGTATTGATGTT
GGACGAGTCGGAATCGCAGACCGATACCAGGATCTTGCCATCCTATGGAACTGCCTCGGTGAGTTTTCTC
CTTCATTACAGAAACGGCTTTTTCAAAAATATGGTATTGATAATCCTGATATGAATAAATTGCAGTTTCA
TTTGATGCTCGATGAGTTTTTCTAATCAGAATTGGTTAATTGGTTGTAACACTGGCAGAGCATTACGCTG
ACTTGACGGGACGGCGCAAGCTCATGACCAAAATCCCTTAACGTGAGTTACGCGTCGTTCCACTGAGCGT
CAGACCCCGTAGAAAAGATCAAAGGATCTTCTTGAGATCCTTTTTTTCTGCGCGTAATCTGCTGCTTGCA
AACAAAAAAACCACCGCTACCAGCGGTGGTTTGTTTGCCGGATCAAGAGCTACCAACTCTTTTTCCGAAG
GTAACTGGCTTCAGCAGAGCGCAGATACCAAATACTGTCCTTCTAGTGTAGCCGTAGTTAGGCCACCACT
TCAAGAACTCTGTAGCACCGCCTACATACCTCGCTCTGCTAATCCTGTTACCAGTGGCTGCTGCCAGTGG
CGATAAGTCGTGTCTTACCGGGTTGGACTCAAGACGATAGTTACCGGATAAGGCGCAGCGGTCGGGCTGA
ACGGGGGGTTCGTGCACACAGCCCAGCTTGGAGCGAACGACCTACACCGAACTGAGATACCTACAGCGTG
AGCATTGAGAAAGCGCCACGCTTCCCGAAGGGAGAAAGGCGGACAGGTATCCGGTAAGCGGCAGGGTCGG
AACAGGAGAGCGCACGAGGGAGCTTCCAGGGGGAAACGCCTGGTATCTTTATAGTCCTGTCGGGTTTCGC
CACCTCTGACTTGAGCGTCGATTTTTGTGATGCTCGTCAGGGGGGCGGAGCCTATGGAAAAACGCCAGCA
ACGCGGCCTTTTTACGGTTCCTGGCCTTTTGCTGGCCTTTTGCTCACATGTT
