LOCUS       Exported 754 bp ds-DNA linear SYN 26-MAY-2021
DEFINITION  synthetic linear DNA
ACCESSION   .
VERSION     .
KEYWORDS    pJA252
SOURCE      synthetic DNA construct
  ORGANISM  synthetic DNA construct
REFERENCE   1 (bases 1 to 754)
  AUTHORS   Zeiser E, Frokjaer-Jensen C, Jorgensen E, Ahringer J
  TITLE     MosSCI and gateway compatible plasmid toolkit for constitutive and
            inducible expression of transgenes in the C. elegans germline.
  JOURNAL   PLoS One. 2011;6(5):e20082. Epub 2011 May 26.
  PUBMED    21637852
REFERENCE   2 (bases 1 to 754)
  AUTHORS   .
  TITLE     Direct Submission
  JOURNAL   Exported May 26, 2021 from SnapGene Server 1.1.58
            http://www.snapgene.com
FEATURES             Location/Qualifiers
     source          1..754
                     /organism="synthetic DNA construct"
                     /mol_type="other DNA"
     protein_bind    complement(67..191)
                     /gene="mutant version of attR"
                     /label=attR1
                     /bound_moiety="LR Clonase(TM)"
                     /note="recombination site for the Gateway(R) LR reaction"
     protein_bind    complement(680..700)
                     /gene="mutant version of attB"
                     /label=attB4
                     /bound_moiety="BP Clonase(TM)"
                     /note="core recombination site for the Gateway(R) BP
                     reaction"
ORIGIN
        1 tcgcggccgc ctgcagctct agagctcgaa ttctacaggt cactaatacc atctaagtag
       61 ttggttcata gtgactgcat atgttgtgtt ttacagtatt atgtagtctg ttttttatgc
      121 aaaatctaat ttaatatatt gatatttata tcattttacg tttctcgttc aacttttttg
      181 tacaaacttg ctctctgtct gaaacattca attgattatc gataaaatta attaagagag
      241 aatacaatga gaaaacggaa aatcgagcag gattttgggg aaagtcgggg aatttttgct
      301 atttaagctt tctttaacaa agaaactgca tttttccatg agattaccat gaaatttgcg
      361 ttaaatgggt gaatttataa catttacggc tagaaattaa ttttaaaaaa gagaataaac
      421 gaaaaattat tcgagaaaac gtctttgaag cagaaatgaa atgaaaaaac aaccgccagc
      481 gctgacaaaa atgatcaaac aaacggagta cggtatacgc ggtaagaccc aaatgaattt
      541 taattcggtg cgcctttaaa aaatgtattt ttttaatttc tttatccgtg ggcccaaatg
      601 tatttttttc ttgtggtttg atgtaaaaat tgggttatat tatttgtttt atggtttaat
      661 tttttaaaaa ctgatatttc aacttttcta tacaaagttg gcattataaa aaagcattgc
      721 ttatcaattt gttgcaacga caggtcacta tcag
//
